>Addgene plasmid #74051 | pMIG-hH4-AVITEV | depositor full sequence | sequence record 142265 | pMIG-hH4-AVITEV sequence 7505 bps
GATAAAATAAAAGATTTTATTTAGTCTCCAGAAAAAGGGGGGAATGAAAGACCCCACCTGTAGGTTTGGC
AAGCTAGCTTAAGTAACGCCATTTTGCAAGGCATGGAAAATACATAACTGAGAATAGAGAAGTTCAGATC
AAGGTTAGGAACAGAGAGACAGCAGAATATGGGCCAAACAGGATATCTGTGGTAAGCAGTTCCTGCCCCG
GCTCAGGGCCAAGAACAGATGGTCCCCAGATGCGGTCCCGCCCTCAGCAGTTTCTAGAGAACCATCAGAT
GTTTCCAGGGTGCCCCAAGGACCTGAAAATGACCCTGTGCCTTATTTGAACTAACCAATCAGTTCGCTTC
TCGCTTCTGTTCGCGCGCTTCTGCTCCCCGAGCTCAATAAAAGAGCCCACAACCCCTCACTCGGCGCGCC
AGTCCTCCGATAGACTGCGTCGCCCGGGTACCCGTATTCCCAATAAAGCCTCTTGCTGTTTGCATCCGAA
TCGTGGACTCGCTGATCCTTGGGAGGGTCTCCTCAGATTGATTGACTGCCCACCTCGGGGGTCTTTCATT
TGGAGGTTCCACCGAGATTTGGAGACCCCTGCCTAGGGACCACCGACCCCCCCGCCGGGAGGTAAGCTGG
CCAGCGGTCGTTTCGTGTCTGTCTCTGTCTTTGTGCGTGTTTGTGCCGGCATCTAATGTTTGCGCCTGCG
TCTGTACTAGTTAGCTAACTAGCTCTGTATCTGGCGGACCCGTGGTGGAACTGACGAGTTCTGAACACCC
GGCCGCAACCCTGGGAGACGTCCCAGGGACTTTGGGGGCCGTTTTTGTGGCCCGACCTGAGGAAGGGAGT
CGATGTGGAATCCGACCCCGTCAGGATATGTGGTTCTGGTAGGAGACGAGAACCTAAAACAGTTCCCGCC
TCCGTCTGAATTTTTGCTTTCGGTTTGGAACCGAAGCCGCGCGTCTTGTCTGCTGCAGCGCTGCAGCATC
GTTCTGTGTTGTCTCTGTCTGACTGTGTTTCTGTATTTGTCTGAAAATTAGGGCCAGACTGTTACCACTC
CCTTAAGTTTGACCTTAGGTCACTGGAAAGATGTCGAGCGGATCGCTCACAACCAGTCGGTAGATGTCAA
GAAGAGACGTTGGGTTACCTTCTGCTCTGCAGAATGGCCAACCTTTAACGTCGGATGGCCGCGAGACGGC
ACCTTTAACCGAGACCTCATCACCCAGGTTAAGATCAAGGTCTTTTCACCTGGCCCGCATGGACACCCAG
ACCAGGTCCCCTACATCGTGACCTGGGAAGCCTTGGCTTTTGACCCCCCTCCCTGGGTCAAGCCCTTTGT
ACACCCTAAGCCTCCGCCTCCTCTTCCTCCATCCGCCCCGTCTCTCCCCCTTGAACCTCCTCGTTCGACC
CCGCCTCGATCCTCCCTTTATCCAGCCCTCACTCCTTCTCTAGGCGCCGGAATTAGATCTGCGGCCGCGG
ATTTAAATCCCACC
[309 nt withheld, positions 1485-1793]
TACGTAGATTACAAGGATGACGACGATAAGCTTGTAGAGAACCTGTACTTCCAGGGCGTTAACGGCGGTG
GCCTGAACGATATCTTCGAGGCACAGAAAATCGAATGGCATGAGGTTAACTGAGCGATCGCTTATAAGCG
GCCGCGTCGAGGTCGAGGTCGACGGTATCGATAAGCTTGATATCGAATTCCGCCCCCCCCCCTAACGTTA
CTGGCCGAAGCCGCTTGGAATAAGGCCGGTGTGCGTTTGTCTATATGTTATTTTCCACCATATTGCCGTC
TTTTGGCAATGTGAGGGCCCGGAAACCTGGCCCTGTCTTCTTGACGAGCATTCCTAGGGGTCTTTCCCCT
CTCGCCAAAGGAATGCAAGGTCTGTTGAATGTCGTGAAGGAAGCAGTTCCTCTGGAAGCTTCTTGAAGAC
AAACAACGTCTGTAGCGACCCTTTGCAGGCAGCGGAACCCCCCACCTGGCGACAGGTGCCTCTGCGGCCA
AAAGCCACGTGTATAAGATACACCTGCAAAGGCGGCACAACCCCAGTGCCACGTTGTGAGTTGGATAGTT
GTGGAAAGAGTCAAATGGCTCTCCTCAAGCGTATTCAACAAGGGGCTGAAGGATGCCCAGAAGGTACCCC
ATTGTATGGGATCTGATCTGGGGCCTCGGTGCACATGCTTTACATGTGTTTAGTCGAGGTTAAAAAAACG
TCTAGGCCCCCCGAACCACGGGGACGTGGTTTTCCTTTGAAAAACACGATGATAATATGGCCACAACCAT
GGTGAGCAAGGGCGAGGAGCTGTTCACCGGGGTGGTGCCCATCCTGGTCGAGCTGGACGGCGACGTAAAC
GGCCACAAGTTCAGCGTGTCTGGCGAGGGCGAGGGCGATGCCACCTACGGCAAGCTGACCCTGAAGTTCA
TCTGCACCACCGGCAAGCTGCCCGTGCCCTGGCCCACCCTCGTGACCACCCTGACCTACGGCGTGCAGTG
CTTCAGCCGCTACCCCGACCACATGAAGCAGCACGACTTCTTCAAGTCCGCCATGCCCGAAGGCTACGTC
CAGGAGCGCACCATCTTCTTCAAGGACGACGGCAACTACAAGACCCGCGCCGAGGTGAAGTTCGAGGGCG
ACACCCTGGTGAACCGCATCGAGCTGAAGGGCATCGACTTCAAGGAGGACGGCAACATCCTGGGGCACAA
GCTGGAGTACAACTACAACAGCCACAACGTCTATATCATGGCCGACAAGCAGAAGAACGGCATCAAGGTG
AACTTCAAGATCCGCCACAACATCGAGGACGGCAGCGTGCAGCTCGCCGACCACTACCAGCAGAACACCC
CCATCGGCGACGGCCCCGTGCTGCTGCCCGACAACCACTACCTGAGCACCCAGTCCGCCCTGAGCAAAGA
CCCCAACGAGAAGCGCGATCACATGGTCCTGCTGGAGTTCGTGACCGCCGCCGGGATCACTCTCGGCATG
GACGAGCTGTACAAGTAAGAATTCCTGCAGCCCGGGGGATCCGTCGACCTGCAGCCAAGCTTATCGATAA
AATAAAAGATTTTATTTAGTCTCCAGAAAAAGGGGGGAATGAAAGACCCCACCTGTAGGTTTGGCAAGCT
AGCTTAATTAACGCCATTTTGCAAGGCATGGAAAATACATAACTGAGAATAGAGAAGTTCAGATCAAGGT
TAGGAACAGAGAGACAGCAGAATATGGGCCAAACAGGATATCTGTGGTAAGCAGTTCCTGCCCCGGCTCA
GGGCCAAGAACAGATGGTCCCCAGATGCGGTCCCGCCCTCAGCAGTTTCTAGAGAACCATCAGATGTTTC
CAGGGTGCCCCAAGGACCTGAAAATGACCCTGTGCCTTATTTGAACTAACCAATCAGTTCGCTTCTCGCT
TCTGTTCGCGCGCTTCTGCTCCCCGAGCTCAATAAAAGAGCCCACAACCCCTCACTCGGCGCGCCAGTCC
TCCGATAGACTGCGTCGCCCGGGTACCCGTGTATCCAATAAACCCTCTTGCAGTTGCATCCGACTTGTGG
TCTCGCTGTTCCTTGGGAGGGTCTCCTCTGAGTGATTGACTACCCGTCAGCGGGGGTCTTTCATGGGTAA
CAGTTTCTTGAAGTTGGAGAACAACATTCTGAGGGTAGGAGTCGAATATTAAGTAATCCTGACTCAATTA
GCCACTGTTTTGAATCCACATACTCCAATACTCCTGAAATAGTTCATTATGGACAGCGCAGAAGAGCTGG
GGAGAATTAATTCGTAATCATGGTCATAGCTGTTTCCTGTGTGAAATTGTTATCCGCTCACAATTCCACA
CAACATACGAGCCGGAAGCATAAAGTGTAAAGCCTGGGGTGCCTAATGAGTGAGCTAACTCACATTAATT
GCGTTGCGCTCACTGCCCGCTTTCCAGTCGGGAAACCTGTCGTGCCAGCTGCATTAATGAATCGGCCAAC
GCGCGGGGAGAGGCGGTTTGCGTATTGGGCGCTCTTCCGCTTCCTCGCTCACTGACTCGCTGCGCTCGGT
CGTTCGGCTGCGGCGAGCGGTATCAGCTCACTCAAAGGCGGTAATACGGTTATCCACAGAATCAGGGGAT
AACGCAGGAAAGAACATGTGAGCAAAAGGCCAGCAAAAGGCCAGGAACCGTAAAAAGGCCGCGTTGCTGG
CGTTTTTCCATAGGCTCCGCCCCCCTGACGAGCATCACAAAAATCGACGCTCAAGTCAGAGGTGGCGAAA
CCCGACAGGACTATAAAGATACCAGGCGTTTCCCCCTGGAAGCTCCCTCGTGCGCTCTCCTGTTCCGACC
CTGCCGCTTACCGGATACCTGTCCGCCTTTCTCCCTTCGGGAAGCGTGGCGCTTTCTCATAGCTCACGCT
GTAGGTATCTCAGTTCGGTGTAGGTCGTTCGCTCCAAGCTGGGCTGTGTGCACGAACCCCCCGTTCAGCC
CGACCGCTGCGCCTTATCCGGTAACTATCGTCTTGAGTCCAACCCGGTAAGACACGACTTATCGCCACTG
GCAGCAGCCACTGGTAACAGGATTAGCAGAGCGAGGTATGTAGGCGGTGCTACAGAGTTCTTGAAGTGGT
GGCCTAACTACGGCTACACTAGAAGGACAGTATTTGGTATCTGCGCTCTGCTGAAGCCAGTTACCTTCGG
AAAAAGAGTTGGTAGCTCTTGATCCGGCAAACAAACCACCGCTGGTAGCGGTGGTTTTTTTGTTTGCAAG
CAGCAGATTACGCGCAGAAAAAAAGGATCTCAAGAAGATCCTTTGATCTTTTCTACGGGGTCTGACGCTC
AGTGGAACGAAAACTCACGTTAAGGGATTTTGGTCATGAGATTATCAAAAAGGATCTTCACCTAGATCCT
TTTAAATTAAAAATGAAGTTTTAAATCAATCTAAAGTATATATGAGTAAACTTGGTCTGACAGTTACCAA
TGCTTAATCAGTGAGGCACCTATCTCAGCGATCTGTCTATTTCGTTCATCCATAGTTGCCTGACTCCCCG
TCGTGTAGATAACTACGATACGGGAGGGCTTACCATCTGGCCCCAGTGCTGCAATGATACCGCGAGACCC
ACGCTCACCGGCTCCAGATTTATCAGCAATAAACCAGCCAGCCGGAAGGGCCGAGCGCAGAAGTGGTCCT
GCAACTTTATCCGCCTCCATCCAGTCTATTAATTGTTGCCGGGAAGCTAGAGTAAGTAGTTCGCCAGTTA
ATAGTTTGCGCAACGTTGTTGCCATTGCTACAGGCATCGTGGTGTCACGCTCGTCGTTTGGTATGGCTTC
ATTCAGCTCCGGTTCCCAACGATCAAGGCGAGTTACATGATCCCCCATGTTGTGCAAAAAAGCGGTTAGC
TCCTTCGGTCCTCCGATCGTTGTCAGAAGTAAGTTGGCCGCAGTGTTATCACTCATGGTTATGGCAGCAC
TGCATAATTCTCTTACTGTCATGCCATCCGTAAGATGCTTTTCTGTGACTGGTGAGTACTCAACCAAGTC
ATTCTGAGAATAGTGTATGCGGCGACCGAGTTGCTCTTGCCCGGCGTCAATACGGGATAATACCGCGCCA
CATAGCAGAACTTTAAAAGTGCTCATCATTGGAAAACGTTCTTCGGGGCGAAAACTCTCAAGGATCTTAC
CGCTGTTGAGATCCAGTTCGATGTAACCCACTCGTGCACCCAACTGATCTTCAGCATCTTTTACTTTCAC
CAGCGTTTCTGGGTGAGCAAAAACAGGAAGGCAAAATGCCGCAAAAAAGGGAATAAGGGCGACACGGAAA
TGTTGAATACTCATACTCTTCCTTTTTCAATATTATTGAAGCATTTATCAGGGTTATTGTCTCATGAGCG
GATACATATTTGAATGTATTTAGAAAAATAAACAAATAGGGGTTCCGCGCACATTTCCCCGAAAAGTGCC
ACCTGACGTCTAAGAAACCATTATTATCATGACATTAACCTATAAAAATAGGCGTATCACGAGGCCCTTT
CGTCTCGCGCGTTTCGGTGATGACGGTGAAAACCTCTGACACATGCAGCTCCCGGAGACGGTCACAGCTT
GTCTGTAAGCGGATGCCGGGAGCAGACAAGCCCGTCAGGGCGCGTCAGCGGGTGTTGGCGGGTGTCGGGG
CTGGCTTAACTATGCGGCATCAGAGCAGATTGTACTGAGAGTGCACCATATGCTGTGGAATGTGTGTCAG
TTAGGGTGTGGAAAGTCCCCAGGCTCCCCAGCAGGCAGAAGTATGCAAAGCATGCATCTCAATTAGTCAG
CAACCAGGTGTGGAAAGTCCCCAGGCTCCCCAGCAGGCAGAAGTATGCAAAGCATGCATCTCAATTAGTC
AGCAACCATAGTCCCGCCCCTAACTCCGCCCATCCCGCCCCTAACTCCGCCCAGTTCCGCCCATTCTCCG
CCCCATGGCTGACTAATTTTTTTTATTTATGCAGAGGCCGAGGCCGCCTCTGCCTCTGAGCTATTCCAGA
AGTAGTGAGGAGGCTTTTTTGGAGGCCTAGGCTTTTGCAAAAAGCTCCCGGGAGCTTGTATATCCATTTT
CGGATCTGATCAGCACGTGTTGACAATTAATCATCGGCATAGTATATCGGCATAGTATAATACGACAAGG
TGAGGAACCATATGCGGTGTGAAATACCGCACAGATGCGTAAGGAGAAAATACCGCATCAGGCGCCATTC
GCCATTCAGGCTGCGCAACTGTTGGGAAGGGCGATCGGTGCGGGCCTCTTCGCTATTACGCCAGCTGGCG
AAAGGGGGATGTGCTGCAAGGCGATTAAGTTGGGTAACGCCAGGGTTTTCCCAGTCACGACGTTGTAAAA
CGACGGCCAGTGCCAAGCTCGCTCTCCCTTATGCGACTCCTGCATTAGGAAGCAGCCCAGTAGTAGGTTG
AGGCCGTTGAGCACCGCCGCCGCAAGGAATGGTGCATGCAAGGAGATGGCGCCCAACAGTCCCCCGGCCA
CGGGGCCTGCCACCATACCCACGCCGAAACAAGCGCTCATGAGCCCGAAGTGGCGAGCCCGATCTTCCCC
ATCGGTGATGTCGGCGATATAGGCGCCAGCAACCGCACCTGTGGCGCCGGTGATGCCGGCCACGATGCGT
CCGGCGTAGAGGATCGATTAGTCCAATTTGTTAAAGACAGGATATCAGTGGTCCAGGCTCTAGTTTTGAC
TCAACAATATCACCAGCTGAAGCCTATAGAGTACGAGCCATA
Features (pLannotate 1.2.2; 26 found; start..end, strand, type, name):
     43..560     +  LTR            5' LTR: 5' long terminal repeat from murine embryonic stem cell virus
    624..965     +  misc_feature   MESV Ψ: packaging signal of murine embryonic stem cell virus
   1032..1448    +  CDS            gag (truncated): truncated Moloney murine leukemia virus (MMLV) gag gene lacking the start codon
   1485..1793    +  CDS            H4_BOVIN (sequence withheld): Experimental evidence at protein level: Swiss-Prot protein existence level 1. Core component of nucleosome. Nucleosomes wrap and compact DNA into chromatin, limiting DNA accessibility to the cellular machineries which require DNA as a template. Histones thereby play a central role in transcription regulation, DNA repair, DNA replication and chromosomal stability. DNA accessibility is regulated via a complex set of post-translational modifications of histones, also called histone code, and nucleosome remodeling. From Bos taurus (Bovine).
   1799..1823    +  CDS            3xFLAG (fragment): three tandem FLAG® epitope tags
   1863..1903    +  CDS            AviTag™ (fragment): peptide tag that allows for enzymatic biotinylation
   1946..1984    -  misc_feature   MCS (fragment): pBluescript multiple cloning site
   2086..2548    +  misc_feature   IRES: internal ribosome entry site (IRES) of the encephalomyocarditis virus (EMCV)
   2562..3278    +  CDS            EGFP: EGFP is a basic (constitutively fluorescent) green fluorescent protein published in 1996, derived from Aequorea victoria. It is reported to be a rapidly-maturing weak dimer with moderate acid sensitivity.
   3282..3305    -  misc_feature   MCS (fragment): pBluescript multiple cloning site
   3372..3887    +  LTR            3' LTR: 3' long terminal repeat from murine embryonic stem cell virus
   4080..4096    -  protein_bind   lac operator: The lac repressor binds to the lac operator to inhibit transcription in E. coli. This inhibition can be relieved by adding lactose or isopropyl-β-D-thiogalactopyranoside (IPTG). lac repressor encoded by lacI
   4104..4134    -  promoter       lac promoter: promoter for the E. coli lac operon
   4149..4170    -  protein_bind   CAP binding site: CAP binding activates transcription in the presence of cAMP. E. coli catabolite activator protein
   4183..4275    -  CDS            lacI (fragment): lac repressor; lacI; The lac repressor binds to the lac operator to inhibit transcription in E. coli. This inhibition can be relieved by adding lactose or isopropyl-β-D-thiogalactopyranoside (IPTG).
   4458..5046    -  rep_origin     ori: high-copy-number ColE1/pMB1/pBR322/pUC origin of replication
   5217..6077    -  CDS            AmpR: β-lactamase; bla; confers resistance to ampicillin, carbenicillin, and related antibiotics
   6078..6182    -  promoter       AmpR promoter: bla
   6277..6312    +  CDS            rop (fragment): Rop protein, which maintains plasmids at low copy number; rop
   6414..6466    +  misc_feature   bom (fragment): basis of mobility region from pBR322
   6475..6804    +  promoter       SV40 promoter: SV40 enhancer and early promoter
   6852..6899    +  promoter       EM7 promoter: synthetic bacterial promoter&nbsp
   6910..6965    +  misc_feature   bom (fragment): basis of mobility region from pBR322
   6971..7125    -  CDS            lacZα (fragment): LacZα fragment of β-galactosidase; lacZ fragment
   7133..7408    -  CDS            TcR (fragment): tetracycline efflux protein; tet; confers resistance to tetracycline
   7406..1       +  CDS            env (fragment) (across the origin): murine leukemia virus gPr80 envelope polyprotein precursor; env; proteolytically cleaved into gp70SU and p15TM subunits
