[The description below was written by a language model from this plasmid's Addgene catalogue record and pLannotate feature annotations shown in this document.]
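Description:
pMIG-hH4-AVITEV is a gammaretroviral expression plasmid built on the pMSCV-IRES-GFP (pMIG) backbone, about 7.5 kb in total, for delivering a tagged human histone H4 into mammalian cells. The viral cassette is flanked by murine embryonic stem cell virus 5' and 3' LTRs. It carries the Ψ packaging signal plus a truncated, start-codon-less gag segment, which together allow the transcript to be packaged into particles when the viral proteins are supplied in trans. In bacteria the plasmid replicates from a high-copy ColE1/pUC-type origin and is selected with ampicillin through the bla gene. The depositor added an SV40 origin to the backbone, which matches the annotated SV40 enhancer/early promoter region outside the LTRs. Several short fragments of lac, rop, bom, TcR and env sequences are backbone remnants with no stated function.

Transcription is driven by the 5' LTR. The insert is a synthesised, codon-optimised H4 open reading frame of roughly 300 bp, so it differs at the nucleotide level from the human reference transcript. The automated annotation matches it to bovine H4, which most likely reflects how highly conserved this histone is. At the C terminus is an AVI-TEV tag. The Avi peptide is biotinylated when E. coli BirA ligase is co-expressed, and the TEV site allows protease cleavage. The feature table detects only an AviTag fragment and a short match to 3xFLAG, which the catalogue entry does not mention, and it does not annotate the TEV site. Downstream, an EMCV IRES directs translation of EGFP from the same transcript, so transduced cells can be identified or sorted by fluorescence rather than by drug selection. The design suits streptavidin-based capture of biotinylated H4 and its associated proteins, with release by TEV, and the linked study concerned NFAT-associated proteins in T cells. The record does not state what specific role the H4 construct played in that work.
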