Addgene plasmid #74051: pMIG-hH4-AVITEV
Purpose: retroviral expression plasmid for human histone H4 with C-terminal BirA-biotinylation signal and TEV celavage site
Depositing lab: Ria Baumgrass. Depositing organization: Deutsches Rheuma-Forschungszentrum Berlin (DRFZ). Publication: Identification of Novel Nuclear Factor of Activated T Cells (NFAT)-Associated Proteins in T cells. Gabriel CH, Gross F, Karl M, Stephanowitz H, Hennig AF, Weber M, Gryzik S, Bachmann I, Hecklau K, Wienands J, Schuchhardt J, Herzel H, Radbruch A, Krause E, Baumgrass R. J Biol Chem. 2016 Sep 16. pii: jbc.M116.739326. 10.1074/jbc.M116.739326 PubMed 27637333.
Backbone
  Vector backbone: pMSCV-IRES-GFP (pMIG)
  Backbone size w/o insert (bp): 7200
  Total vector size (bp): 7505
  Modifications to backbone: SV40 ori added
  Vector type: Mammalian Expression, Retroviral
  Selectable markers: GFP
Growth in bacteria
  Bacterial resistance: Ampicillin, 100 μg/mL
  Growth temperature: 37°C
  Growth strain: NEB Stable
  Copy number: Unknown
Gene/Insert
  Gene/Insert name: human Histone-H4
  Species: H. sapiens (human)
  Insert size (bp): 300
  GenBank ID: NM_003540.3
  Entrez Gene: H4C16 (a.k.a. H4-16, H4/p, H4C1, H4C11, H4C12, H4C13, H4C14, H4C15, H4C2, H4C3, H4C4, H4C5, H4C6, H4C8, H4C9, HIST4H4)
  Promoter: pMSCV-LTRs
  Tag / fusion protein: AVI-TEV (C terminal on insert)
  Cloning method: Restriction Enzyme; 5′ cloning site SacII (not destroyed); 3′ cloning site SnaB1, Sgf1 (not destroyed)
  Sequencing primers: 5′ CGTTCGACCCCGCCTCGATCC; 3′ AGCTTGATATCGAATTCCG
Resource information
  A portion of this plasmid was derived from a plasmid made by: synthesis by company
Terms and licenses: Academic/Nonprofit Terms; Industry Terms: Not Available to Industry
Depositor comments: Please note- there are several nucleotide mismatches when compared to NM_003540.3. This construct was codon-optomized to allow for high expression rates. The Avi-Tev-Tag is biotinylated by BirA E.coli biotin ligase when coexpressed, and can be cleaved by TEV protease.
How to cite: pMIG-hH4-AVITEV was a gift from Ria Baumgrass (Addgene plasmid # 74051 ; http://n2t.net/addgene:74051 ; RRID:Addgene_74051)
