>Addgene plasmid #74051 | pMIG-hH4-AVITEV | addgene partial sequence | sequence record 148382 | pBABE5 5'-CTTTATCCAGCCCTCAC-3'
AATCCCACC
[309 nt withheld, positions 10-318]
TACGTAGATTACAAGGATGACGACGATAAGCTTGTAGAGAACCTGTACTTCCAGGGCGTTAACGGCGGTG
GCCTGAACGATATCTTCGAGGCACAGAAAATCGAATGGCATGAGGTTAACTGAGCGATCGCTTATAAGCG
GCCGCGTCGAGGTCGAGGTCGACGGTATCGATAAGCTTGATATCGAATTCCGCCCCCCCCCCTAACGTTA
CTGGCCGAAGCCGCTTGGAATAAGGCCGGTGTGCGTTTGTCTATATGTTATTTTCCACCATATTGCCGTC
TTTTGGCAATGTGAGGGCCCGGAAACCTGGCCCTGTCTTCTTGACGAGCATTCCTAGGGGTCTTTCCCCT
CTCGCCAAAGGAATGCAAGGTCTGTTGAATGTCGTGAAGGAAGCAGTTCCTCTGGAAGCTTCTTGAAGAC
AAACA
