>Addgene plasmid #74051 | pMIG-hH4-AVITEV | addgene partial sequence | sequence record 148383 | IRES-R 5'-CCTCACATTGCCAAAAGACG-3'
CACCGGCCTTATTCCAAGCGGCTTCGGCCAGTAACGTTAGGGGGGGGGGCGGAATTCGATATCAAGCTTA
TCGATACCGTCGACCTCGACCTCGACGCGGCCGCTTATAAGCGATCGCTCAGTTAACCTCATGCCATTCG
ATTTTCTGTGCCTCGAAGATATCGTTCAGGCCACCGCCGTTAACGCCCTGGAAGTACAGGTTCTCTACAA
GCTTATCGTCGTCATCCTTGTAATCTACGTA
[309 nt withheld, positions 242-550]
GGTGGGATTTAAATCCGCGGCCGCAGATCTAATTCCGGCGCCTAGAGAAGGAGTGAGGGCTGGATAA
